Addgene plasmid #248336: EKv407(Gold Cas-guide insert3)
Purpose: (Empty Backbone) gRNA insert vector for Golden Gate Assembly
Depositing lab: Elena Kozgunova. Depositing organization: Nagoya University. Publication: tRNA-Based Polycistronic CRISPR/Cas9 System Boosts Efficiency of Multi-Gene Deletion in the Moss Physcomitrella. Kozgunova E. bioRxiv 2025.07.29.667574 10.1101/2025.07.29.667574.
Backbone
  Vector backbone: pUC18
  Vector type: CRISPR
Growth in bacteria
  Bacterial resistance: Ampicillin, 100 μg/mL
  Growth temperature: 37°C
  Growth strain: DH5alpha
  Copy number: High Copy
Gene/Insert
  Gene/Insert name: None
Terms and licenses: Academic/Nonprofit Terms; Industry Terms: Not Available to Industry
Depositor comments: Intermediate vector, referred to as a gRNA insert vector, is used to clone guide RNA sequences by annealing complementary oligonucleotides with appropriate overhangs and inserting them into a BbsI site positioned between the PpU6 promoter and the gRNA scaffold. The PpU6 promoter and gRNA scaffold are flanked by outward-facing BsaI sites with unique four-base overhangs, enabling directional and ordered assembly via Golden Gate.
How to cite: EKv407(Gold Cas-guide insert3) was a gift from Elena Kozgunova (Addgene plasmid # 248336 ; http://n2t.net/addgene:248336 ; RRID:Addgene_248336)
