[The description below was written by a language model from this plasmid's Addgene catalogue record and pLannotate feature annotations shown in this document.]
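Description:
EKv407(Gold Cas-guide insert3) is a small (about 3.1 kb) pUC18-based intermediate cloning vector for CRISPR/Cas9 work, deposited as an empty backbone with no guide sequence installed. It is propagated in E. coli as a high-copy plasmid through the ColE1/pUC-type origin and selected with ampicillin via the β-lactamase gene and its native promoter. The remaining annotated backbone elements are pUC18 remnants: a lac promoter, operator and CAP binding site, partial lacZα and multiple cloning site sequences interrupted by the inserted cassette, and short fragments of lacI, bom and rop.

The functional payload is a single guide RNA expression unit. According to the depositor, a PpU6 promoter (the name suggests a U6 small-RNA promoter from the moss Physcomitrella) sits upstream of a BbsI cloning site, followed by the Streptococcus pyogenes Cas9 gRNA scaffold. The scaffold is detected in the automated feature table, whereas the PpU6 promoter is not annotated there, presumably occupying the unannotated stretch between the lacZα fragment and the scaffold. A target-specific spacer is introduced by annealing complementary oligonucleotides with matching overhangs and ligating them into the BbsI site. The whole promoter–scaffold unit is flanked by outward-facing BsaI sites that generate unique four-base overhangs, so the finished guide cassette can be released and joined in a fixed order and orientation with cassettes from sibling insert vectors by Golden Gate assembly. The "insert3" designation suggests this vector supplies one defined position in such a multi-guide array, although the record does not state this explicitly. The associated work concerns multiplexed gene deletion in Physcomitrella.
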