Features (pLannotate 1.2.2; 12 found; start..end, strand, type, name):
    137..236     +  misc_feature   bom (fragment): basis of mobility region from pBR322
    242..396     -  CDS            lacZα (fragment): LacZα fragment of β-galactosidase; lacZ fragment
    770..845     +  misc_RNA       gRNA scaffold: guide RNA scaffold for the Streptococcus pyogenes CRISPR/Cas9 system
    863..896     -  misc_feature   MCS (fragment): pUC18/19 multiple cloning site
    930..946     -  protein_bind   lac operator: The lac repressor binds to the lac operator to inhibit transcription in E. coli. This inhibition can be relieved by adding lactose or isopropyl-β-D-thiogalactopyranoside (IPTG). lac repressor encoded by lacI
    954..984     -  promoter       lac promoter: promoter for the E. coli lac operon
    999..1020    -  protein_bind   CAP binding site: CAP binding activates transcription in the presence of cAMP. E. coli catabolite activator protein
   1033..1125    -  CDS            lacI (fragment): lac repressor; lacI; The lac repressor binds to the lac operator to inhibit transcription in E. coli. This inhibition can be relieved by adding lactose or isopropyl-β-D-thiogalactopyranoside (IPTG).
   1308..1896    -  rep_origin     ori: high-copy-number ColE1/pMB1/pBR322/pUC origin of replication
   2067..2927    -  CDS            AmpR: β-lactamase; bla; confers resistance to ampicillin, carbenicillin, and related antibiotics
   2928..3032    -  promoter       AmpR promoter: bla
   3127..35      +  CDS            rop (fragment) (across the origin): Rop protein, which maintains plasmids at low copy number; rop
>Addgene plasmid #248336 | EKv407(Gold Cas-guide insert3) | addgene full sequence | sequence record 496214 | Addgene NGS Result
TCGCGCGTTTCGGTGATGACGGTGAAAACCTCTGACACATGCAGCTCCCGGAGACGGTCACAGCTTGTCT
GTAAGCGGATGCCGGGAGCAGACAAGCCCGTCAGGGCGCGTCAGCGGGTGTTGGCGGGTGTCGGGGCTGG
CTTAACTATGCGGCATCAGAGCAGATTGTACTGAGAGTGCACCATATGCGGTGTGAAATACCGCACAGAT
GCGTAAGGAGAAAATACCGCATCAGGCGCCATTCGCCATTCAGGCTGCACAACTGTTGGGAAGGGCGATC
GGTGCGGGCCTCTTCGCTATTACGCCAGCTGGCGAAAGGGGGATGTGCTGCAAGGCGATTAAGTTGGGTA
ACGCCAGGGTTTTCCCAGTCACGACGTTGTAAAACGACGGCCAGTGCCAAGCTTGGTCTCTCACTTCGAT
TGAATGTCCATTGAAGCAGACGTGTTGCGACAGGTTAGCGACGATGGGTGTAGATGTGATGTGATGTGAT
GGTGTGGTTCTTCCACGGCGGCGTCCTTGCGGTGGCGGAGAAGGGGATATCCCGAAGGAGCGGCAGCGGG
AGAGCACAAGCAGAAAGGGTGCAGTGAGTGAGTGGGTCCAGCTGGGTGGCTGGCCGAGTGGACGCGACCG
GGTTTCGAGGGGGGGGGGGAGAAAAGGGATGGAGCGAGGGATATAACCCACATGGAATGGAGGTGGGTGT
GAAGGCGGGTATATAGGAAGGTGGAGGACTTACAACCCATGAGGTCTTCGCCCCATGGTATGAAGACTCG
TTTTAGAGCTAGAAATAGCAAGTTAAAATAAGGCTAGTCCGTTATCAACTTGAAAAAGTGGCACCGAGTC
GGTGCTTTTTTTTGATGGAGACCTCTAGAGGATCCCCGGGTACCGAGCTCGAATTCGTAATCATGGTCAT
AGCTGTTTCCTGTGTGAAATTGTTATCCGCTCACAATTCCACACAACATACGAGCCGGAAGCATAAAGTG
TAAAGCCTGGGGTGCCTAATGAGTGAGCTAACTCACATTAATTGCGTTGCGCTCACTGCCCGCTTTCCAG
TCGGGAAACCTGTCGTGCCAGCTGCATTAATGAATCGGCCAACGCGCGGGGAGAGGCGGTTTGCGTATTG
GGCGCTCTTCCGCTTCCTCGCTCACTGACTCGCTGCGCTCGGTCGTTCGGCTGCGGCGAGCGGTATCAGC
TCACTCAAAGGCGGTAATACGGTTATCCACAGAATCAGGGGATAACGCAGGAAAGAACATGTGAGCAAAA
GGCCAGCAAAAGGCCAGGAACCGTAAAAAGGCCGCGTTGCTGGCGTTTTTCCATAGGCTCCGCCCCCCTG
ACGAGCATCACAAAAATCGACGCTCAAGTCAGAGGTGGCGAAACCCGACAGGACTATAAAGATACCAGGC
GTTTCCCCCTGGAAGCTCCCTCGTGCGCTCTCCTGTTCCGACCCTGCCGCTTACCGGATACCTGTCCGCC
TTTCTCCCTTCGGGAAGCGTGGCGCTTTCTCATAGCTCACGCTGTAGGTATCTCAGTTCGGTGTAGGTCG
TTCGCTCCAAGCTGGGCTGTGTGCACGAACCCCCCGTTCAGCCCGACCGCTGCGCCTTATCCGGTAACTA
TCGTCTTGAGTCCAACCCGGTAAGACACGACTTATCGCCACTGGCAGCAGCCACTGGTAACAGGATTAGC
AGAGCGAGGTATGTAGGCGGTGCTACAGAGTTCTTGAAGTGGTGGCCTAACTACGGCTACACTAGAAGAA
CAGTATTTGGTATCTGCGCTCTGCTGAAGCCAGTTACCTTCGGAAAAAGAGTTGGTAGCTCTTGATCCGG
CAAACAAACCACCGCTGGTAGCGGTGGTTTTTTTGTTTGCAAGCAGCAGATTACGCGCAGAAAAAAAGGA
TCTCAAGAAGATCCTTTGATCTTTTCTACGGGGTCTGACGCTCAGTGGAACGAAAACTCACGTTAAGGGA
TTTTGGTCATGAGATTATCAAAAAGGATCTTCACCTAGATCCTTTTAAATTAAAAATGAAGTTTTAAATC
AATCTAAAGTATATATGAGTAAACTTGGTCTGACAGTTACCAATGCTTAATCAGTGAGGCACCTATCTCA
GCGATCTGTCTATTTCGTTCATCCATAGTTGCCTGACTCCCCGTCGTGTAGATAACTACGATACGGGAGG
GCTTACCATCTGGCCCCAGTGCTGCAATGATACCGCGAGAACCACGCTCACCGGCTCCAGATTTATCAGC
AATAAACCAGCCAGCCGGAAGGGCCGAGCGCAGAAGTGGTCCTGCAACTTTATCCGCCTCCATCCAGTCT
ATTAATTGTTGCCGGGAAGCTAGAGTAAGTAGTTCGCCAGTTAATAGTTTGCGCAACGTTGTTGCCATTG
CTACAGGCATCGTGGTGTCACGCTCGTCGTTTGGTATGGCTTCATTCAGCTCCGGTTCCCAACGATCAAG
GCGAGTTACATGATCCCCCATGTTGTGCAAAAAAGCGGTTAGCTCCTTCGGTCCTCCGATCGTTGTCAGA
AGTAAGTTGGCCGCAGTGTTATCACTCATGGTTATGGCAGCACTGCATAATTCTCTTACTGTCATGCCAT
CCGTAAGATGCTTTTCTGTGACTGGTGAGTACTCAACCAAGTCATTCTGAGAATAGTGTATGCGGCGACC
GAGTTGCTCTTGCCCGGCGTCAATACGGGATAATACCGCGCCACATAGCAGAACTTTAAAAGTGCTCATC
ATTGGAAAACGTTCTTCGGGGCGAAAACTCTCAAGGATCTTACCGCTGTTGAGATCCAGTTCGATGTAAC
CCACTCGTGCACCCAACTGATCTTCAGCATCTTTTACTTTCACCAGCGTTTCTGGGTGAGCAAAAACAGG
AAGGCAAAATGCCGCAAAAAAGGGAATAAGGGCGACACGGAAATGTTGAATACTCATACTCTTCCTTTTT
CAATATTATTGAAGCATTTATCAGGGTTATTGTCTCATGAGCGGATACATATTTGAATGTATTTAGAAAA
ATAAACAAATAGGGGTTCCGCGCACATTTCCCCGAAAAGTGCCACCTGACGTCTAAGAAACCATTATTAT
CATGACATTAACCTATAAAAATAGGCGTATCACGAGGCCCTTTCGTC
